>Addgene plasmid #216886 | pST39-Mega'-deltaK | addgene full sequence | sequence record 445915 | Addgene NGS Result
GTATCATATACGCCGGCATACTCAGCTGGATTGCTTGTGAAGATGACGCGGAAATCGGGATGCACGCGCA
CAAAAGGATCGGTCATTTTTACTCCATACAGCGGCAGCACGCCTTCTTCTAATATCGATAGAAAGATATT
ATTCGTCGCAGGCTTAGAACGAGTAAATTCGTCGTAAATCAGCGTATAGCCATTTTTTACAGCTTCAAGC
AATCGGCCATCCTGCCAGTTTTCACTCACCTGTTCATCTTTTTTATAGACAGAACGAACGTACTGGTCGA
TTACTTTTTTGCTCGTGTATCCCGTAAAATCGCCAATTAAATCTTTGTTGTTGAGCTCGTGATTCCCGTG
CATCAGCATTACAGGACGCTTTCTCTTTTTAGCAAGCGCTCGCGCTAAAGAGGTTTTGCCTCCGCCGGCA
GGACCTGTAAAATGAATGGAATAGCCGGATTTTAAATAGCTCAGCGCTCTTGAAAGAACCTCTTTTGTCT
CGTCATCTTGTATAAAAGCTCCACTGCCTTTTTTCCTTTTGTCTGTTAAGACGGTCATTTTTACGTTCCT
CCTGCCATCTTATCGTTTATGCTTCAATGCCAATGGCGCTTCTATATCTGACGTCGAGTCGTTTGAATGA
AATGACTTCTTTTTCTTTATTTACAAAGCACTCGTACGTTCCGAGCATTTCATCTTTGGCGTATTTTTTC
ATATATTCTCGTTCTTCAATGACTTCAACAATAACTCTCCAACCTTCATCTTCAGTAGCTTCCACCGAGG
TAATTTTATGAGGAGGAGCTACGTGTTCACCGAAAAAGTCGTTCACGGCTTGCATAATTTTTTTAATTTC
CATTTTTAGTAGCCTCCAATAGTTAGATCTAAAAGCTGGAACCACCCTCAAAAAAGGAAGGTTCCATACC
ACTTCATATTAAATACTAAAACGCGGCTGCCCTTCACTTGAATTTGAACGTTCAGGAAGACCGTTTTCTT
CTACGTCGTCACGAAGAAGCCCTACTGCTTCTGCATAGCGTAACCATGTATCAACACTGGCAATAACCAC
TCGCGCTTCAATCGTTAAAATTTCAATTCCTACAACAGAAACTCTTGCAAAAGCATCAATAACAATTCCT
TTATCTAAAATACGGTCAATGACTTCTGCTAAACTTGAACTATTAGTACTTTTTTGAATAGACATATCTC
ATTTCTCCTTTCGCTTATGATCCCATTGTTTTTAAATCTGTAGATGATTTAATATCATTAGAACTTTTAA
TCTTAGTAGAGCTTTTAATATCCGTTGCTTTTTTAATCTGATTTACGCCTTTTATTTTCCGCTTATTTTT
TGACTTCTCTTTATCGTCTGAAGAAGAAACTTTTTCTTGAAAGTTTTCTCCAGCTTCTTTCACATCGCTA
AGCTATCTCTAGAGGGAAACCGTTGTGGTCTCCCTATAGTGAGTCGTATTAATTTCGCGGGATCGATGCA
TGGTGCCAACACCTACATCTGTATTAACGAAGCGCTGGCATTGACCCTGAGTGATTTTTCTCTGGTCCCG
CCGCATCCATACCGCCAGTTGTTTACCCTCACAACGTTCCAGTAACCGGGCATGTTCATCATCAGTAACC
CGTATCGTGAGCATCCTCTCTCGTTTCATCGGTATCATTACCCCATGAACAGAAATCCCCCTTACACGGA
GGCATCAGTGACCAAACAGGAAAAAACCGCCCTTAACATGGCCCGCTTTATCAGAAGCCAGACATTAACG
CTTCTGGAGAAACTCAACGAGCTGGACGCGGATGAACAGGCAGACATCTGTGAATCGCTTCACGACCACG
CTGATGAGCTTTACCGCAGCTGCCTCGCGCGTTTCGGTGATGACGGTGAAAACCTCTGACACATGCAGCT
CCCGGAGACGGTCACAGCTTGTCTGTAAGCGGATGCCGGGAGCAGACAAGCCCGTCAGGGCGCGTCAGCG
GGTGTTGGCGGGTGTCGGGGCGCAGCCATGACCCAGTCACGTAGCGATAGCGGAGTGTATACTGGCTTAA
CTATGCGGCATCAGAGCAGATTGTACTGAGAGTGCACCATTGCGGTGTGAAATACCGCACAGATGCGTAA
GGAGAAAATACCGCATCAGGCGCTCTTCCGCTTCCTCGCTCACTGACTCGCTGCGCTCGGTCGTTCGGCT
GCGGCGAGCGGTATCAGCTCACTCAAAGGCGGTAATACGGTTATCCACAGAATCAGGGGATAACGCAGGA
AAGAACATGTGAGCAAAAGGCCAGCAAAAGGCCAGGAACCGTAAAAAGGCCGCGTTGCTGGCGTTTTTCC
ATAGGCTCCGCCCCCCTGACGAGCATCACAAAAATCGACGCTCAAGTCAGAGGTGGCGAAACCCGACAGG
ACTATAAAGATACCAGGCGTTTCCCCCTGGAAGCTCCCTCGTGCGCTCTCCTGTTCCGACCCTGCCGCTT
ACCGGATACCTGTCCGCCTTTCTCCCTTCGGGAAGCGTGGCGCTTTCTCATAGCTCACGCTGTAGGTATC
TCAGTTCGGTGTAGGTCGTTCGCTCCAAGCTGGGCTGTGTGCACGAACCCCCCGTTCAGCCCGACCGCTG
CGCCTTATCCGGTAACTATCGTCTTGAGTCCAACCCGGTAAGACACGACTTATCGCCACTGGCAGCAGCC
ACTGGTAACAGGATTAGCAGAGCGAGGTATGTAGGCGGTGCTACAGAGTTCTTGAAGTGGTGGCCTAACT
ACGGCTACACTAGAAGGACAGTATTTGGTATCTGCGCTCTGCTGAAGCCAGTTACCTTCGGAAAAAGAGT
TGGTAGCTCTTGATCCGGCAAACAAACCACCGCTGGTAGCGGTGGTTTTTTTGTTTGCAAGCAGCAGATT
ACGCGCAGAAAAAAAGGATCTCAAGAAGATCCTTTGATCTTTTCTACCGGTCCGTCCAAAAAAAAAGGCT
CCAAAAGGAGCCTTTAATTGTATCGGTTTACCAATGCTTAATCAGTGAAGCCCCTATTTCAGCAATCTGT
CTATTTCGTTCGTCCATAGTTGCCTGACTACCCGTCGTGTAGATAACTACGATACGGGAAGGCTTACCAT
CTGGTCCAAGTGCGGCAATGATACCCCGTGAACCACGCTCTCCTGCCCCAGATTTATCAGCAATAAACCA
GCCAGCAGGAAGTGCCGAACGCAGTAGTGGTCCTGCAACTTTATCCGCTTCAAGCCAGTCTATTAATTGT
TGCCGTGAAGCCAGAGTAAGTAGTTCGCCAGTTAATAGTTTGCGTAATGTTGTTGCCATTGCCGCAGGCA
TTGTGGTGTCTCGCTCGTCGTTTGGTATGGCTTCATTCAGTTCTGGTTCCCAACGGTCAAGGCGAGTTAC
ATGGTCTCCCATATTGTGCAAAAAAGCGGTTAATTCCTTCGGTCCACCGATGGTTGTCAGAAGTAAGTTC
GCCGCAGTGTTATCACTCATCGTTATGGCGGCACTACATAATTCTCTTACCGTCATTCCGTCCGTAAGGT
GCTTTTCTGTCACTGGGGAGTATTCAACCAAGTCATTCTGCGAATAGTGTATTCGTCGTCCGAGTTGCTC
TTGCCCCGCATCTACACGGGATAATACTGCTCCACATAGCAGAACTTTGAAAGTGCTCATCATTGGAAAA
CGCTCTTCAGGGCGAAAACTCTCAAGGATTTTACCGCTATTCAAGTCCAGTTCTATGTATCCCACTCGTG
CCCCCAATTGGTCCTCTGCGTCTTTTACTTTCACGAGCGTTTCTGGGTGAGCAAAAACAGGAAGGCAAAA
TGCCGCAAAAAAGGGAATAAGGGCGACACGGAAATGTTGAATACTCATACTCTTCCTTTTTCAATATTAT
TGAAGCATTTATCAGGGTTATTGTCTCATGAGCGGATACATATTTGAATGTATTTAGAAAAATAAACAAA
TAGGGGAATTAAAAAAAAGCCCGCTCATTAGGCGGGCTACTAGTCGGATATAGTTCCTCCTTTCAGCAAA
AAACCCCTCAAGACCCGTTTAGAGGCCCCAAGGGGTTATGCTAGTTATTGCTCAGCGGTGGCAGCAGCCA
ACTCAGCTTCCTTTCGGGCTTTGTTAGCAGCCGGATCTCTCGAGACGCGTTCGCGAATCCGGACTGCAGC
AAGCAGAAGCAAATGTGACGGAAGTCGCCTATCAAGTAGGGTTTAATAGTACAAGCTATTTTATTAATCA
GTTTCGAAAAGAAATGAAGATGACTCCGCTCATGTATCGAAAAAAGAAGCTGCACATCTCATCACATCAC
TAAAAAACGGCGGGGCAATCACCCCGCCGTTTTTTATGAACTCTTTTTACTCGTTGATTTTGCATCAGAA
ATCTTTCCTAAGAAAAACCCGTCTACTTCTGCTATTTTCCCTCTCCAAAAGATTTTGCCTTTAGAAGGAG
TAGATTTACTGTCTCCACAGTAAATCTTTGTATTTTTCAAATGAATAAAATGGGCTTCTGCTTCTCCGTT
TGATTCGCTCGCTTCGCTTGCTAAAGAGAATTGTTCGCTTAGCGCCTGAGCCACTTCACTGCCTTCTTCA
AACGTTTCGCTTAAGTAATCAAAGTATTCTTTTGCTGAAATCATGGTACCGGAAATCACAGCGCCGTTTA
CATTTAATGAAATATCAAGTGAAAAGCCGTGTTTATTAGAAGCTTTCACAAAGTATTCAAGCGTATTGTC
TTTAGTTGAAAAAGAAGGGCCTGTACTCATGTCTTTCTTTCCTCCTTTACGTCTTAGGCTGTTGTATCGT
CTTCACTAGAAAGAGATGTTGCTTCATCATCTTCTTCGTCCGTGTTTTTCTTTGCTTTTGTATTTTTTGA
TTTTTTAGCTGTTGACTTTTTTGGTTTCGCTTCCTTTTTTTCTTCTTCGCTTTCATCTTCGTCTTCTTCT
TCTGTTTTTACTTTTTTATTTTTTTTGTTTGAGCGAGAATCTTCCTCTTCTTCCTCGCTGTCTTCGTCAC
TTTCACTTTCTTCTTCCTCAGCTTCTTTTTTATCCTTTTTACGTGGCTTAGATGTTTCTTCTTCGTTTTC
ATCGTCCTGCTCGTTTTCATCGTTTTCATCGTTCTCATCGTTCTCTTCTTCGTCGGAATCTGTATCTTCC
GCTTCTTCGTCTTGATTTTTATTGAGGCTAAGCTCAACAAGCATGTTCATTTTTTCTTCAAGCTGTGATA
AGCGATCTTGAAGAGTTTGATTTTCTTCTTTTAACTCGTCGTACTCTTGAACGTTATCGTCTTCTGTTTC
GCTACTAGAAGAATTTACGTTTTCTTCATCATCTTTTGATTTATCTTTATCTTTTTTAAACAAGCTTCCC
GCAGATGTTTTCAGGCTGGCCACGCTGCTTTTTGATTTTTCTTTTACCTTTGTTCCTAAATCAGATGCTT
TGCTTTTTAATTCGTCTGTATCAATGCGGTCAAGGAGACTTTTTCGATTTTCAGGAGTCGATACATATCC
AATCGTTGCACCGATGATGCCTCCTGCTACCGCTCGTTTGATTGGCCCGCTGCTTGTTGTTTTGCTTGCT
TTTGAACCGTTCTTTTCTTTTGAACCGTTTTCCGCATTTTTATTTTCCTTGTTTTCTGCCTGTGTGTTAT
CTAATTTTGTTTCAGTTGCCATTGTAAATCCCTCCATTTTTTAAGTAGCGTACAGTTTTTAACGTTTCGT
TTCTATTTTTTCTTCAAGCGTTTTTAACCGCTCATGCAGCATTTTATTTTCTTCTTCGAGCGCTTTGTTA
TTGGCTCCTTTTGAACTGAGATACGGATCATTTTCCCACCAGTCCATGCCGATTTCTTTTGCCTTATCAA
CCGAAGCCACAATCAAGCGGATCTTTATCGTTAATAGCTCGACATCTGCAATTCCTACGGTGATGTCCCC
CGCTATAACGACTCCTTTATCCAAAATCTTTTCGAGCACATCTACAATCGTACTTGACTGCATATTATGT
TCGACTGCCATACTGTTCCTCCTACTGACCGCCTGTCACGCTTAACCGCTCGGAATTCGAGAAAGCATAC
GACTGCTCGCAAGGGTCACGAACCTAGAGGGTTCGTCCACTTACTAGGCTGGCCCGTAGCGTCCATCAGC
TCTTCTTTTTGTTTATCAAATTGTTCAGAAGTGATTGGTTTGTGATTTCCTTCTTTTGCTTGCACAAGCG
TTTCAACCGAAGAAATAAGCACCCGCAAATCCAAATACACTAAATCGACGCCAGCTATGGAAATGATTAA
GTCTCCTTTAATGGCGACTCCTTTATCTAAAATGACATCTAAAATATCAATAAGAGCAATATCTTTATTC
TCCATGGATTGTTTAAGAGACATAATGTTAATTCCTCACTTTACGCAAAGCTCGAGAAATGATAGGGCGG
CCATGGTCCCGTCACTTCAAACTTCCAGCCTTTATTTTCAAGCCTTTGCTGAAGCTCTTCTATTTCGTTT
ACGAACTTAGTAATCTGCAGAGACGGGAGAAGAAACACGCTGTTCCACGCCATCTGTTCAGCTGCGCCAG
TTACGTCTTTGCTCCAATTCTTTTTAACAGAGTCATAAAGCGATAATTCTTTTAGCTTGTCATGTATCTC
TTCACACACTTTGTTTTTGTGAAGCTCTAATTCTTTTTCAATCAGCTGATCTATTTTTTTCTTTTCAAAA
AACTGTCTTCCTGGTGATAAGTGACTAATTTCTTGTTTTTTCGCTTTCACGCTTTCATTCGTTTCGCTGA
TTCCTTTTTTAAGCTCTGTATCATCACAGTAAATTTTCACATTCCACTCTTCATTTCCTTGAAGCAGCGT
CAGTGAATTCTCTATCTTTTCTTTGTTAATCTCAATAGCTGCCTGCAGACTTTCTTCACCTTTATAAATG
GTGCAAAATTTTAATGGAATGATCGTAAATTCTTCGTACAAAGCGGCTACCGTTTCGTGATGATGAAATG
CTTTTTCCTGCAGCCAGCTCATATCCTGCTCCATTTTTTCTTGAATCACTTTTTCTGAATAGGTGTCAGC
ATCCAGCTTAGAAACTACAGCCGTCACCTGATCAAACGCAATTGGGTACAGTGAATGTTCTCCGTCAAAC
CCCTTATAAGATGGAAACGGCTCTATGGCTGCTGCTTCTTTTGTTGGAATTAAACCGTATAAATACAGTA
ATTCTCCCATCTAGGATTCCTCATTTCTTTTTTGTGTTAGCTCTTCCCATTGTTCAATTTCTCTGCGTTT
CGCAATTTCGTACCTCATTAACAATTCATCTTCTTTTTCTTGAAACGCTTCTTCTGGAATTTCACCAAGC
TCAAACATCATTTGAAGCTGAATGAGCTTTTGCTGAATCGTCGGAAGGTCATATAGCTGTTTATCAGCTT
CTTCCTGTACTTTTTCGCCGATTTTCACTACAAGGTTAATGGGTGCGGTTACTAATTTGTGAAGCACGTT
ATTTCTCTTCTACTTTTAGGCGAATGTTCACAAAATTATAAGCAGGCCAAGGACCGCTGTAATGAAAATC
GGCTTTGTCTTTCCAGTTTTCATGCGCTTCATTTACTTTTTCATCAAACTTCGCTTCATCTTCTCGGTTA
ATTAAGAAAGACGCGTTTAAAAGCATCGTTTCGCCCGTTGGCTCATTTGCTTTTGCTGCTTCCGCTGCTT
CTTCAAGCGGAGAAAACACATCTGTCTTGACTTCTTTTTGCAGGGAAGTAAACATCTTTTGAGCCATTCC
TCCAAGTTGAATACGCTCATAATAACCGGCTGCTTCTGATTTTCCTTTTACGGATGCTGATACTTTCTCA
AGTTCAGGATTTTCGTTTACTTTTTTCTCAAGCCATTCTTTTTTCCCAATTACTTTTAAACCGACTTCAA
TTTTTCCTTTGATCGCTGGAAACAGCTTTTCAAACTGCGGATAAAGGTTTTCCAAAAGAACTTTTACGTC
TTCTTTTGATTTGAATACATTCCCAAAGCTGATTGGAATAACCGTATCGTTCTTGTCCATAATCGCTGCT
ACTGCGTTTTGATGCATTAATAAATTTTGGCGATTAGGATGATAAATTTTCATCGGTACTTCAGCTGCTA
CCATAGCCGCGTCTTTGTAGCGAATCAAAAATGTTTCAGCTTTTGTTCCTTCTACTTCCACGGCGCCAAA
TTCTTCGTCTTTATCCGTTTGAATGGCGCTAAAAATATAAATACCTGTTTCGTTTGTTTCACTCATGTTT
TCAAGCTCCTTTACTTTTCTTCAGTGTCTATATTCTTACATTCTTCTAAAATGATTTTTTCGGCTTTGCT
TTTTGCATTTTCTTCATCCAAACATTTGGTAAGCGGATGATGCAAAATATCGATACATAACGTTTGAAAA
TCTTCGTCACTTCCATCGATAGGAATGTCTTGCTGCGTGGCAAGGGTAGCGATCATAAGCGAAGCCCGCA
GGCTAAGTCCGCTGCTGTTTTCGTCTCCAGAGCGGTTTCGCACGTTTGCTACGAGCGTTACAATTGTGCG
CGCTTCATCTTCTTCTACGTCCGTTTTCTCCGTTAAAATCGCTGTCTCTCTGTCGATGTCTTTATAATCA
ATAAACATGGTAATTAACCTGTCGAGAAGCGCATCTTGC
Features (pLannotate 1.2.2; 16 found; start..end, strand, type, name):
      6..512     -  CDS            gvpN (fragment): GVPN_DOLFA - Protein inferred from homology: Swiss-Prot protein existence level 3. From Dolichospermum flosaquae (Anabaena flos-aquae).
    922..1185    -  CDS            gvpB: GVPB_BACME - Protein inferred from homology: Swiss-Prot protein existence level 3. Gas vesicles are small, hollow, gas filled protein structures that are found in several microbial planktonic microorganisms. They allow the positioning of the organism at the favorable depth for growth. GvpA type proteins form the essential core of the structure. From Bacillus megaterium.
   1433..1451    -  promoter       T7 promoter: promoter for bacteriophage T7 RNA polymerase
   1538..1648    -  CDS            mbeC (fragment): MBEC_ECOLX - Experimental evidence at protein level: Swiss-Prot protein existence level 1. Required for efficient mobilization of ColE1 plasmid and is thus essential to promote the specific transfer of the plasmid during conjugation. Probably functions by inducing DNA bending, helping the MbeA relaxase to melt the DNA around the nic site and cleave the phosphodiester bond. Binds specifically double-stranded DNA (dsDNA) containing the ColE1 oriT but does not recognize the inverted repeat (IR). From Escherichia coli.
   1688..1879    +  CDS            rop: Rop protein, which maintains plasmids at low copy number; rop
   1981..2120    +  misc_feature   bom: basis of mobility region from pBR322
   2306..2894    -  rep_origin     ori: high-copy-number ColE1/pMB1/pBR322/pUC origin of replication
   2925..2964    -  terminator     fd terminator: central terminator from bacteriophage fd (Otsuka and Kunisawa, 1982)
   2971..3828    -  CDS            bla: BLAT_ECOLX - Experimental evidence at protein level: Swiss-Prot protein existence level 1. TEM-type are the most prevalent beta-lactamases in enterobacteria; they hydrolyze the beta-lactam bond in susceptible beta-lactam antibiotics, thus conferring resistance to penicillins and cephalosporins. TEM-3 and TEM-4 are capable of hydrolyzing cefotaxime and ceftazidime. TEM-5 is capable of hydrolyzing ceftazidime. TEM-6 is capable of hydrolyzing ceftazidime and aztreonam. TEM-8/CAZ-2, TEM- 16/CAZ-7 and TEM-24/CAZ-6 are markedly active against ceftazidime. IRT- 4 shows resistance to beta-lactamase in
   3829..3920    -  promoter       AmpR promoter: bla
   3987..4034    -  terminator     T7 terminator: transcription terminator for bacteriophage T7 RNA polymerase
   4042..4091    -  CDS            SET1 (fragment): solubility-enhancement tag derived from T7 phage gene 10B
   4124..4243    +  CDS            ydeC (fragment): YDEC_BACSU - Protein predicted: Swiss-Prot protein existence level 4. From Bacillus subtilis (strain 168).
   5662..5961    -  CDS            gvpJ: GVPJ_BACME - Protein inferred from homology: Swiss-Prot protein existence level 3. Gas vesicles are small, hollow, gas filled protein structures that are found in several microbial planktonic microorganisms. They allow the positioning of the organism at the favorable depth for growth. This protein could be important for the shape determination of the gas vesicle. From Bacillus megaterium.
   6039..6323    -  CDS            gvpS: GVPS_BACME - Protein inferred from homology: Swiss-Prot protein existence level 3. Gas vesicles are small, hollow, gas filled protein structures that are found in several microbial planktonic microorganisms. They allow the positioning of the organism at the favorable depth for growth (By similarity). From Bacillus megaterium.
   6964..6980    -  5'UTR          OsADH 5'-UTR (fragment): translational enhancer from the 5'-UTR of the Oryza sativa alcohol dehydrogenase gene (Sugio et al., 2008)
