[The description below was written by a language model from this plasmid's Addgene catalogue record and pLannotate feature annotations shown in this document.]
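Description:
pST39-Mega'-deltaK is a bacterial expression plasmid built on the pST39 backbone that carries "Mega'", a gas vesicle gene cluster derived from Priestia megaterium (formerly Bacillus megaterium) and listed as partly synthetic, with the GvpK gene knocked out. The insert was assembled by Gibson cloning. The plasmid is propagated in E. coli under ampicillin selection via a TEM-type beta-lactamase gene with its own promoter. Replication depends on a ColE1/pMB1-family origin. The backbone also carries the rop gene and the pBR322 bom region, and rop restrains plasmid copy number, which fits the low-copy designation in the record.

The gas vesicle genes lie on the reverse strand between a T7 promoter and a T7 terminator, so the cluster appears to be transcribed as a polycistronic unit by T7 RNA polymerase in a suitable expression host. Automated annotation identifies gvpB, the GvpA-type structural protein that forms the core of the vesicle shell, together with a gvpN fragment, gvpS and gvpJ. Large stretches of the 8.6 kb sequence within the cluster are unannotated and probably contain the remaining gvp genes, although the feature table does not name them. It also does not show how the GvpK knockout was made. A few short fragment hits (mbeC, ydeC, SET1, a rice ADH 5'-UTR) are most likely backbone remnants or incidental matches rather than functional parts.

The construct belongs to a study that examined gas vesicle assembly through systematic protein-protein interaction analysis. As a single-gene knockout, it would serve to test what GvpK contributes to gas vesicle formation, by comparison with the intact Mega' cluster.
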