Addgene plasmid #216886: pST39-Mega'-deltaK
Purpose: Mega' with knockout of GvpK
Depositing lab: George Lu. Depositing organization: Rice University. Publication: Elucidating the assembly of gas vesicles by systematic protein-protein interaction analysis. Iburg M, Anderson AP, Wong VT, Anton ED, He A, Lu GJ. EMBO J. 2024 Oct;43(19):4156-4172. doi: 10.1038/s44318-024-00178-2. Epub 2024 Sep 3. PubMed 39227754.
Backbone
  Vector backbone: pST39
  Vector type: Bacterial Expression
Growth in bacteria
  Bacterial resistance: Ampicillin, 100 μg/mL
  Growth temperature: 30°C
  Growth strain: DH5alpha
  Copy number: Low Copy
Gene/Insert
  Gene/Insert name: Mega' with knockout of GvpK
  Species: Synthetic; Priestia megaterium
  Cloning method: Gibson Cloning
Terms and licenses: Academic/Nonprofit Terms; Industry Terms: Not Available to Industry
Depositor comments: Please visit https://www.biorxiv.org/content/10.1101/2023.07.23.550228v1 for bioRxiv preprint.
How to cite: pST39-Mega'-deltaK was a gift from George Lu (Addgene plasmid # 216886 ; http://n2t.net/addgene:216886 ; RRID:Addgene_216886)
